Addgene plasmid #194707: pAP28
Purpose: Linker::3xFlag::mScarlet::HAtag::Linker
Depositing lab: Alexandre Paix. Depositing organization: European Molecular Biology Laboratory (EMBL), Heidelberg. Publication: Endogenous protein tagging in medaka using a simplified CRISPR/Cas9 knock-in approach. Seleit A, Aulehla A, Paix A. Elife. 2021 Dec 6;10. pii: 75050. doi: 10.7554/eLife.75050. PubMed 34870593.
Backbone
  Vector backbone: pUC19
  Backbone size w/o insert (bp): 2600
  Total vector size (bp): 3500
  Vector type: Synthetic Biology
Growth in bacteria
  Bacterial resistance: Ampicillin, 100 μg/mL
  Growth temperature: 37°C
  Growth strain: DH5alpha
  Copy number: High Copy
Gene/Insert
  Gene/Insert name: Linker::3xFlag::mScarlet::HAtag::Linker
  Species: Synthetic
  Insert size (bp): 840
  Cloning method: Ligation Independent Cloning
  Sequencing primers: 5′ tgctgcaaggcgattaagttgg; 3′ ctttatgcttccggctcgtatg
Terms and licenses: Academic/Nonprofit Terms; Industry Terms: Not Available to Industry
How to cite: pAP28 was a gift from Alexandre Paix (Addgene plasmid # 194707 ; http://n2t.net/addgene:194707 ; RRID:Addgene_194707)
