[The description below was written by a language model from this plasmid's Addgene catalogue record and pLannotate feature annotations shown in this document.]
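Description:
pAP28 is a small (about 3.5 kb) pUC19-based cloning plasmid that serves as a bacterial carrier for a synthetic protein-tagging cassette rather than as an expression vector. It is maintained in E. coli at high copy through the ColE1/pUC-type origin and selected with ampicillin via the β-lactamase gene and its native promoter. The remaining annotated backbone elements are the usual pUC19 remnants: fragments of lacZα and the multiple cloning site, the lac promoter, lac operator and CAP binding site, and short leftover pieces of lacI, rop and bom.

The roughly 840 bp insert, introduced by ligation-independent cloning into the lacZα/MCS region, encodes Linker::3xFlag::mScarlet::HA tag::Linker. This is a red fluorescent mScarlet reading frame preceded by a triple FLAG epitope and followed by an HA epitope, with the whole module bracketed by flexible linkers so that it can be fused in frame to a host protein. The automated annotation detects mScarlet and a short HA match immediately downstream (labelled as a fragment of 3xHA, consistent with a single HA tag). It does not call the 3xFlag or linker segments, which presumably lie in the unannotated sequence flanking mScarlet. The cassette runs opposite to the lac promoter, and no eukaryotic promoter, terminator or homology arms are recorded. This fits its role as a template for generating donor DNA. The associated publication describes endogenous protein tagging in medaka by a simplified CRISPR/Cas9 knock-in approach, where such a cassette would allow both fluorescent imaging and epitope-based detection of the tagged endogenous protein.
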