Features (pLannotate 1.2.2; 13 found; start..end, strand, type, name):
    404..508     -  promoter       AmpR promoter: bla
    603..638     +  CDS            rop (fragment): Rop protein, which maintains plasmids at low copy number; rop
    740..839     +  misc_feature   bom (fragment): basis of mobility region from pBR322
    845..1002    -  CDS            lacZα (fragment): LacZα fragment of β-galactosidase; lacZ fragment
   1118..1810    +  CDS            mScarlet: mScarlet is a basic (constitutively fluorescent) red fluorescent protein published in 2016, derived from synthetic construct. It has moderate acid sensitivity.
   1811..1827    +  CDS            3xHA (fragment): three tandem HA epitope tags
   1864..1899    +  misc_feature   MCS (fragment): pUC18/19 multiple cloning site
   1936..1952    -  protein_bind   lac operator: The lac repressor binds to the lac operator to inhibit transcription in E. coli. This inhibition can be relieved by adding lactose or isopropyl-β-D-thiogalactopyranoside (IPTG). lac repressor encoded by lacI
   1960..1990    -  promoter       lac promoter: promoter for the E. coli lac operon
   2005..2026    -  protein_bind   CAP binding site: CAP binding activates transcription in the presence of cAMP. E. coli catabolite activator protein
   2039..2131    -  CDS            lacI (fragment): lac repressor; lacI; The lac repressor binds to the lac operator to inhibit transcription in E. coli. This inhibition can be relieved by adding lactose or isopropyl-β-D-thiogalactopyranoside (IPTG).
   2314..2902    -  rep_origin     ori: high-copy-number ColE1/pMB1/pBR322/pUC origin of replication
   3073..403     -  CDS            AmpR (across the origin): β-lactamase; bla; confers resistance to ampicillin, carbenicillin, and related antibiotics
>Addgene plasmid #194707 | pAP28 | addgene full sequence | sequence record 383629 | Addgene NGS Result
AGTTGGCCGCAGTGTTATCACTCATGGTTATGGCAGCACTGCATAATTCTCTTACTGTCATGCCATCCGT
AAGATGCTTTTCTGTGACTGGTGAGTACTCAACCAAGTCATTCTGAGAATAGTGTATGCGGCGACCGAGT
TGCTCTTGCCCGGCGTCAATACGGGATAATACCGCGCCACATAGCAGAACTTTAAAAGTGCTCATCATTG
GAAAACGTTCTTCGGGGCGAAAACTCTCAAGGATCTTACCGCTGTTGAGATCCAGTTCGATGTAACCCAC
TCGTGCACCCAACTGATCTTCAGCATCTTTTACTTTCACCAGCGTTTCTGGGTGAGCAAAAACAGGAAGG
CAAAATGCCGCAAAAAAGGGAATAAGGGCGACACGGAAATGTTGAATACTCATACTCTTCCTTTTTCAAT
ATTATTGAAGCATTTATCAGGGTTATTGTCTCATGAGCGGATACATATTTGAATGTATTTAGAAAAATAA
ACAAATAGGGGTTCCGCGCACATTTCCCCGAAAAGTGCCACCTGACGTCTAAGAAACCATTATTATCATG
ACATTAACCTATAAAAATAGGCGTATCACGAGGCCCTTTCGTCTCGCGCGTTTCGGTGATGACGGTGAAA
ACCTCTGACACATGCAGCTCCCGGAGACGGTCACAGCTTGTCTGTAAGCGGATGCCGGGAGCAGACAAGC
CCGTCAGGGCGCGTCAGCGGGTGTTGGCGGGTGTCGGGGCTGGCTTAACTATGCGGCATCAGAGCAGATT
GTACTGAGAGTGCACCATATGCGGTGTGAAATACCGCACAGATGCGTAAGGAGAAAATACCGCATCAGGC
GCCATTCGCCATTCAGGCTGCGCAACTGTTGGGAAGGGCGATCGGTGCGGGCCTCTTCGCTATTACGCCA
GCTGGCGAAAGGGGGATGTGCTGCAAGGCGATTAAGTTGGGTAACGCCAGGGTTTTCCCAGTCACGACGT
TGTAAAACGACGGCCAGTGAATTCGAGCTCGGTACCCGGGGATCTCTAGCGGACCTTCAGGTAGTTCGAG
CGACTACAAGGACCACGACGGGGATTATAAAGATCATGATATAGATTATAAAGATGATGATGATAAAGTG
AGCAAGGGCGAGGCAGTGATCAAGGAGTTCATGCGGTTCAAGGTGCACATGGAGGGCTCCATGAACGGCC
ACGAGTTCGAGATCGAGGGCGAGGGCGAGGGCCGCCCCTACGAGGGCACCCAGACCGCCAAGCTGAAGGT
GACCAAGGGTGGCCCCCTGCCCTTCTCCTGGGACATCCTGTCCCCTCAGTTCATGTACGGCTCCAGGGCC
TTCACCAAGCACCCCGCCGACATCCCCGACTACTATAAGCAGTCCTTCCCCGAGGGCTTCAAGTGGGAGC
GCGTGATGAACTTCGAGGACGGCGGCGCCGTGACCGTGACCCAGGACACCTCCCTGGAGGACGGCACCCT
GATCTACAAGGTGAAGCTCCGCGGCACCAACTTCCCTCCTGACGGCCCCGTAATGCAGAAGAAGACAATG
GGCTGGGAAGCATCCACCGAGCGGTTGTACCCCGAGGACGGCGTGCTGAAGGGCGACATTAAGATGGCCC
TGCGCCTGAAGGACGGCGGCCGCTACCTGGCGGACTTCAAGACCACCTACAAGGCCAAGAAGCCCGTGCA
GATGCCCGGCGCCTACAACGTCGACCGCAAGTTGGACATCACCTCCCACAACGAGGACTACACCGTGGTG
GAACAGTACGAACGCTCCGAGGGCCGCCACTCCACCGGCGGCATGGACGAGCTGTACAAGTACCCATATG
ATGTCCCGGATTACGCTAGCTCTGGTCCAAGTGGATCAAGCTCGGATCCTCTAGAGTCGACCTGCAGGCA
TGCAAGCTTGGCGTAATCATGGTCATAGCTGTTTCCTGTGTGAAATTGTTATCCGCTCACAATTCCACAC
AACATACGAGCCGGAAGCATAAAGTGTAAAGCCTGGGGTGCCTAATGAGTGAGCTAACTCACATTAATTG
CGTTGCGCTCACTGCCCGCTTTCCAGTCGGGAAACCTGTCGTGCCAGCTGCATTAATGAATCGGCCAACG
CGCGGGGAGAGGCGGTTTGCGTATTGGGCGCTCTTCCGCTTCCTCGCTCACTGACTCGCTGCGCTCGGTC
GTTCGGCTGCGGCGAGCGGTATCAGCTCACTCAAAGGCGGTAATACGGTTATCCACAGAATCAGGGGATA
ACGCAGGAAAGAACATGTGAGCAAAAGGCCAGCAAAAGGCCAGGAACCGTAAAAAGGCCGCGTTGCTGGC
GTTTTTCCATAGGCTCCGCCCCCCTGACGAGCATCACAAAAATCGACGCTCAAGTCAGAGGTGGCGAAAC
CCGACAGGACTATAAAGATACCAGGCGTTTCCCCCTGGAAGCTCCCTCGTGCGCTCTCCTGTTCCGACCC
TGCCGCTTACCGGATACCTGTCCGCCTTTCTCCCTTCGGGAAGCGTGGCGCTTTCTCATAGCTCACGCTG
TAGGTATCTCAGTTCGGTGTAGGTCGTTCGCTCCAAGCTGGGCTGTGTGCACGAACCCCCCGTTCAGCCC
GACCGCTGCGCCTTATCCGGTAACTATCGTCTTGAGTCCAACCCGGTAAGACACGACTTATCGCCACTGG
CAGCAGCCACTGGTAACAGGATTAGCAGAGCGAGGTATGTAGGCGGTGCTACAGAGTTCTTGAAGTGGTG
GCCTAACTACGGCTACACTAGAAGAACAGTATTTGGTATCTGCGCTCTGCTGAAGCCAGTTACCTTCGGA
AAAAGAGTTGGTAGCTCTTGATCCGGCAAACAAACCACCGCTGGTAGCGGTGGTTTTTTTGTTTGCAAGC
AGCAGATTACGCGCAGAAAAAAAGGATCTCAAGAAGATCCTTTGATCTTTTCTACGGGGTCTGACGCTCA
GTGGAACGAAAACTCACGTTAAGGGATTTTGGTCATGAGATTATCAAAAAGGATCTTCACCTAGATCCTT
TTAAATTAAAAATGAAGTTTTAAATCAATCTAAAGTATATATGAGTAAACTTGGTCTGACAGTTACCAAT
GCTTAATCAGTGAGGCACCTATCTCAGCGATCTGTCTATTTCGTTCATCCATAGTTGCCTGACTCCCCGT
CGTGTAGATAACTACGATACGGGAGGGCTTACCATCTGGCCCCAGTGCTGCAATGATACCGCGAGACCCA
CGCTCACCGGCTCCAGATTTATCAGCAATAAACCAGCCAGCCGGAAGGGCCGAGCGCAGAAGTGGTCCTG
CAACTTTATCCGCCTCCATCCAGTCTATTAATTGTTGCCGGGAAGCTAGAGTAAGTAGTTCGCCAGTTAA
TAGTTTGCGCAACGTTGTTGCCATTGCTACAGGCATCGTGGTGTCACGCTCGTCGTTTGGTATGGCTTCA
TTCAGCTCCGGTTCCCAACGATCAAGGCGAGTTACATGATCCCCCATGTTGTGCAAAAAAGCGGTTAGCT
CCTTCGGTCCTCCGATCGTTGTCAGAAGTA
